>Addgene plasmid #167600 | pKP1912 | addgene full sequence | sequence record 339838 | Addgene NGS Result
ATGGGTAATAATTTAATGCAGACGGACCTTTCCGTCTGGGGTATGTATCAGCACGCCGATATTGTCGTTA
AGTGCGTGATGATTGGGCTTATTTTGGCCTCCGTAGTCACCTGGGCAATCTTCTTCAGTAAGAGCGTAGA
GTTCTTCAATCAGAAGCGTCGCCTTAAGCGCGAGCAGCAACTGCTGGCTGAAGCGCGTTCCTTAAACCAG
GCCAACGATATCGCCGCTGATTTTGGTAGCAAAAGCTTAAGCCTGCATTTGCTCAATGAAGCGCAGAATG
AGCTGGAACTGTCAGAAGGCAGCGACGATAACGAAGGTATTAAAGAACGTACCAGCTTCCGTCTGGAGCG
TCGGGTCGCCGCAGTGGGTCGTCAAATGGGCCGCGGTAACGGCTATCTGGCAACCATCGGCGCGATTTCT
CCGTTCGTTGGTCTGTTTGGTACGGTCTGGGGCATCATGAACAGCTTTATTGGTATCGCGCAAACGCAGA
CCACTAACCTGGCAGTCGTTGCGCCGGGTATCGCAGAAGCTCTGTTAGCAACGGCAATCGGCCTCGTGGC
AGCGATTCCTGCGGTCGTTATCTATAACGTATTTGCACGCCAGATTGGCGGCTTTAAAGCGATGCTGGGT
GATGTTGCAGCGCAGGTATTGTTGCTGCAAAGCCGTGACCTGGATCTGGAAGCCAGCGCCGCTGCGCATC
CGTAATATCCGATGGCAATGCATCTTAACGAAAACCTCGACGATAACGGCGAAATGCATGATATCAACGT
GACGCCGTTTATCGACGTGATGTTGGTTCTGCTGATTATCTTTATGGTGGCGGCACCGTTAGCGACGGTA
GATGTGAAGGTGAACTTGCCTGCTTCTACCAGCACGCCGCAGCCGCGCCCGGAAAAACCGGTTTATCTGT
CGGTGAAGGCAGACAACTCGATGTTTATCGGTAACGATCCGGTCACCGATGAAACAATGATTACGGCGTT
GAATGCGTTAACCGAAGGCAAGAAAGACACCACCATCTTCTTCCGAGCGGACAAAACCGTCGATTACGAG
ACGTTGATGAAGGTAATGGATACGCTGCATCAGGCGGGTTACCTGAAGATAGGTCTGGTCGGCGAAGAAA
CCGCCAAAGCGAAGTAAGGGGATCCTCTAGAGTCGACCTGCAGGCATGCAAGCTTGGCTGTTTTGGCGGA
TGAGAGAAGATTTTCAGCCTGATACAGATTAAATCAGAACGCAGAAGCGGTCTGATAAAACAGAATTTGC
CTGGCGGCAGTAGCGCGGTGGTCCCACCTGACCCCATGCCGAACTCAGAAGTGAAACGCCGTAGCGCCGA
TGGTAGTGTGGGGTCTCCCCATGCGAGAGTAGGGAACTGCCAGGCATCAAATAAAACGAAAGGCTCAGTC
GAAAGACTGGGCCTTTCGTTTTATCTGTTGTTTGTCGGTGAACGCTCTCCTGAGTAGGACAAATCCGCCG
GGAGCGGATTTGAACGTTGCGAAGCAACGGCCCGGAGGGTGGCGGGCAGGACGCCCGCCATAAACTGCCA
GGCATCAAATTAAGCAGAAGGCCATCCTGACGGATGGCCTTTTTGCGTTTCTACAAACTCTTTTGTTTAT
TTTTCTAAATACATTCAAATATGTATCCGCTCATGAGACAATAACCCTGATAAATGCTTCAATAATATTG
AAAAAGGAAGAGTATGAGTATTCAACATTTCCGTGTCGCCCTTATTCCCTTTTTTGCGGCATTTTGCCTT
CCTGTTTTTGCTCACCCAGAAACGCTGGTGAAAGTAAAAGATGCTGAAGATCAGTTGGGTGCACGAGTGG
GTTACATCGAACTGGATCTCAACAGCGGTAAGATCCTTGAGAGTTTTCGCCCCGAAGAACGTTTTCCAAT
GATGAGCACTTTTAAAGTTCTGCTATGTGGCGCGGTATTATCCCGTGTTGACGCCGGGCAAGAGCAACTC
GGTCGCCGCATACACTATTCTCAGAATGACTTGGTTGAGTACTCACCAGTCACAGAAAAGCATCTTACGG
ATGGCATGACAGTAAGAGAATTATGCAGTGCTGCCATAACCATGAGTGATAACACTGCGGCCAACTTACT
TCTGACAACGATCGGAGGACCGAAGGAGCTAACCGCTTTTTTGCACAACATGGGGGATCATGTAACTCGC
CTTGATCGTTGGGAACCGGAGCTGAATGAAGCCATACCAAACGACGAGCGTGACACCACGATGCCTGTAG
CAATGGCAACAACGTTGCGCAAACTATTAACTGGCGAACTACTTACTCTAGCTTCCCGGCAACAATTAAT
AGACTGGATGGAGGCGGATAAAGTTGCAGGACCACTTCTGCGCTCGGCCCTTCCGGCTGGCTGGTTTATT
GCTGATAAATCTGGAGCCGGTGAGCGTGGGTCTCGCGGTATCATTGCAGCACTGGGGCCAGATGGTAAGC
CCTCCCGTATCGTAGTTATCTACACGACGGGGAGTCAGGCAACTATGGATGAACGAAATAGACAGATCGC
TGAGATAGGTGCCTCACTGATTAAGCATTGGTAACTGTCAGACCAAGTTTACTCATATATACTTTAGATT
GATT
[125 nt withheld, positions 2595-2719]
C
[141 nt withheld, positions 2721-2861]
CCTTTGACGTTGGAGTCCACGTTCTTT
[37 nt withheld, positions 2889-2925]
ACCCTATCTCGGGCTATTCTTTTGATTTATAAGGGATTTTGCCGATTTCGGCCTATTGGTTAAAAAATGA
GCTGATTTAACAAAAATTTAACGCGAATTTTAACAAAATATTAACGTTTACAATTTAAAAGGATCTAGGT
GAAGATCCTTTTTGATAATCTCATGACCAAAATCCCTTAACGTGAGTTTTCGTTCCACTGAGCGTCAGAC
CCCGTAGAAAAGATCAAAGGATCTTCTTGAGATCCTTTTTTTCTGCGCGTAATCTGCTGCTTGCAAACAA
AAAAACCACCGCTACCAGCGGTGGTTTGTTTGCCGGATCAAGAGCTACCAACTCTTTTTCCGAAGGTAAC
TGGCTTCAGCAGAGCGCAGATACCAAATACTGTCCTTCTAGTGTAGCCGTAGTTAGGCCACCACTTCAAG
AACTCTGTAGCACCGCCTACATACCTCGCTCTGCTAATCCTGTTACCAGTGGCTGCTGCCAGTGGCGATA
AGTCGTGTCTTACCGGGTTGGACTCAAGACGATAGTTACCGGATAAGGCGCAGCGGTCGGGCTGAACGGG
GGGTTCGTGCACACAGCCCAGCTTGGAGCGAACGACCTACACCGAACTGAGATACCTACAGCGTGAGCTA
TGAGAAAGCGCCACGCTTCCCGAAGGGAGAAAGGCGGACAGGTATCCGGTAAGCGGCAGGGTCGGAACAG
GAGAGCGCACGAGGGAGCTTCCAGGGGGAAACGCCTGGTATCTTTATAGTCCTGTCGGGTTTCGCCACCT
CTGACTTGAGCGTCGATTTTTGTGATGCTCGTCAGGGGGGCGGAGCCTATGGAAAAACGCCAGCAACGCG
GCCTTTTTACGGTTCCTGGCCTTTTGCTGGCCTTTTGCTCACATGTTCTTTCCTGCGTTATCCCCTGATT
CTGTGGATAACCGTATTACCGCCTTTGAGTGAGCTGATACCGCTCGCCGCAGCCGAACGACCGAGCGCAG
CGAGTCAGTGAGCGAGGAAGCGGAAGAGCGCCTGATGCGGTATTTTCTCCTTACGCATCTGTGCGGTATT
TCACACCGCATAGGGTCATGGCTGCGCCCCGACACCCGCCAACACCCGCTGACGCGCCCTGACGGGCTTG
TCTGCTCCCGGCATCCGCTTACAGACAAGCTGTGACCGTCTCCGGGAGCTGCATGTGTCAGAGGTTTTCA
CCGTCATCACCGAAACGCGCGAGGCAGAAGGAGATGGCGCCCAACAGTCCCCCGGCCACGGGGCCTGCCA
CCATACCCACGCCGAAACAAGCGCTCATGAGCCCGAAGTGGCGAGCCCGATCTTCCCCATCGGTGATGTC
GGCGATATAGGCGCCAGCAACCGCACCTGTGGCGCCGGTGATGCCGGCCACGATGCGTCCGGCGTAGAGG
ATCTGCTCATGTTTGACAGCTTATCATCGATGCATAATGTGCCTGTCAAATGGACGAAGCAGGGATTCTG
CAAACCCTATGCTACTCCGTCAAGCCGTCAATTGTCTGATTCGTTACCAATTATGACAACTTGACGGCTA
CATCATTCACTTTTTCTTCACAACCGGCACGGAACTCGCTCGGGCTGGCCCCGGTGCATTTTTTAAATAC
CCGCGAGAAATAGAGTTGATCGTCAAAACCAACATTGCGACCGACGGTGGCGATAGGCATCCGGGTGGTG
CTCAAAAGCAGCTTCGCCTGGCTGATACGTTGGTCCTCGCGCCAGCTTAAGACGCTAATCCCTAACTGCT
GGCGGAAAAGATGTGACAGACGCGACGGCGACAAGCAAACATGCTGTGCGACGCTGGCGATATCAAAATT
GCTGTCTGCCAGGTGATCGCTGATGTACTGACAAGCCTCGCGTACCCGATTATCCATCGGTGGATGGAGC
GACTCGTTAATCGCTTCCATGCGCCGCAGTAACAATTGCTCAAGCAGATTTATCGCCAGCAGCTCCGAAT
AGCGCCCTTCCCCTTGCCCGGCGTTAATGATTTGCCCAAACAGGTCGCTGAAATGCGGCTGGTGCGCTTC
ATCCGGGCGAAAGAACCCCGTATTGGCAAATATTGACGGCCAGTTAAGCCATTCATGCCAGTAGGCGCGC
GGACGAAAGTAAACCCACTGGTGATACCATTCGCGAGCCTCCGGATGACGACCGTAGTGATGAATCTCTC
CTGGCGGGAACAGCAAAATATCACCCGGTCGGCAAACAAATTCTCGTCCCTGATTTTTCACCACCCCCTG
ACCGCGAATGGTGAGATTGAGAATATAACCTTTCATTCCCAGCGGTCGGTCGATAAAAAAATCGAGATAA
CCGTTGGCCTCAATCGGCGTTAAACCCGCCACCAGATGGGCATTAAACGAGTATCCCGGCAGCAGGGGAT
CATTTTGCGCTTCAGCCATACTTTTCATACTCCCGCCATTCAGAGAAGAAACCAATTGTCCATATTGCAT
CAGACATTGCCGTCACTGCGTCTTTTACTGGCTCTTCTCGCTAACCAAACCGGTAACCCCGCTTATTAAA
AGCATTCTGTAACAAAGCGGGACCAAAGCCATGACAAAAACGCGTAACAAAAGTGTCTATAATCACGGCA
GAAAAGTCCACATTGATTATTTGCACGGCGTCACACTTTGCTATGCCATAGCATTTTTATCCATAAGATT
AGCGGATCCTACCTGACGCTTTTTATCGCAACTCTCTACTGTTTCTCCATACCCGTTTTTTTGGGCTAGC
AGGAGGAATTCACC
Features (pLannotate 1.2.2; 16 found; start..end, strand, type, name):
      1..702     +  CDS            exbB: EXBB_ECOLI - Experimental evidence at protein level: Swiss-Prot protein existence level 1. Involved in the TonB-dependent energy-dependent transport of various receptor-bound substrates. Protects ExbD from proteolytic degradation and functionally stabilizes TonB. From Escherichia coli (strain K12).
    712..1134    +  CDS            exbD: EXBD_ECOLI - Experimental evidence at protein level: Swiss-Prot protein existence level 1. Involved in the TonB-dependent energy-dependent transport of various receptor-bound substrates. From Escherichia coli (strain K12).
   1138..1175    +  misc_feature   MCS (fragment): pUC18/19 multiple cloning site
   1259..1374    +  ncRNA          5S rRNA: Accession: RF00001 - 5S ribosomal RNA
   1378..1464    +  terminator     rrnB T1 terminator: Escherichia coli rrnB; transcription terminator T1 from the E. coli rrnB gene
   1556..1583    +  terminator     rrnB T2 terminator: transcription terminator T2 from the E. coli rrnB gene
   1602..1693    +  promoter       AmpR promoter: bla
   1694..2554    +  CDS            AmpR: β-lactamase; bla; confers resistance to ampicillin, carbenicillin, and related antibiotics
   2596..2976    +  rep_origin     M13 ori (sequence partly withheld): M13 bacteriophage origin of replication; arrow indicates direction of (+) strand synthesis
   3162..3750    +  rep_origin     ori: high-copy-number ColE1/pMB1/pBR322/pUC origin of replication
   3936..3987    -  misc_feature   bom (fragment): basis of mobility region from pBR322
   4103..4142    -  CDS            rop (fragment): Rop protein, which maintains plasmids at low copy number; rop
   4143..4328    -  CDS            TcR (fragment): tetracycline efflux protein; tet; confers resistance to tetracycline
   4338..4356    +  promoter       tet promoter (fragment): E. coli promoter for tetracycline efflux protein gene
   4446..5324    -  CDS            araC: L-arabinose regulatory protein; araC
   5351..5635    +  promoter       araBAD promoter: araBAD; promoter of the L-arabinose operon of E. coli; the araC regulatory gene is transcribed in the opposite direction (Guzman et al., 1995)
