[The description below was written by a language model from this plasmid's Addgene catalogue record and pLannotate feature annotations shown in this document.]
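Description:
pKP1912 is a bacterial expression plasmid built on the pBAD24 backbone that expresses Escherichia coli ExbB and ExbD, with ExbB carrying an in-frame deletion of codons 235-244. According to the record, the deletion was introduced into the exbB gene of a parent plasmid, pKP660. The annotated full sequence is 5,669 nt. It shows the truncated exbB coding region followed a few bases later by exbD on the same strand, so the two genes appear to be co-transcribed as in their native operon arrangement. Expression is driven by the araBAD promoter, with the divergently transcribed araC regulator gene also on the plasmid. This makes transcription inducible by L-arabinose and allows expression levels to be titrated. A fragment of the pUC-type multiple cloning site lies downstream of the insert, followed by a 5S rRNA segment and the rrnB T1 and T2 terminators, which stop transcription. The cloning sites used are not recorded.

The plasmid is propagated in E. coli through a ColE1/pMB1-type origin, listed as high copy, and is selected with ampicillin through the bla gene and its own promoter. An M13 phage origin is present, which permits single-stranded DNA production. Remnants of bom, rop, the tetracycline resistance gene and its promoter are non-functional pBR322-derived fragments.

ExbB and ExbD work with TonB in energy-dependent transport of receptor-bound substrates across the outer membrane, and ExbB stabilises both ExbD and TonB. The construct is therefore suited to testing how loss of ExbB residues 235-244, near its C-terminus, affects TonB system function, although the record itself states only the expression purpose.
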