Addgene plasmid #167600: pKP1912
Purpose: Express ExbB delta(235-244),ExbD
Depositing lab: Kathleen Postle. Depositing organization: Pennsylvania State University.
Backbone
  Vector backbone: pBAD24
  Vector type: Bacterial Expression
Growth in bacteria
  Bacterial resistance: Ampicillin, 100 μg/mL
  Growth temperature: 37°C
  Growth strain: DH5alpha
  Copy number: High Copy
Gene/Insert
  Gene/Insert name: ExbB, ExbD
  Species: Escherichia coli
  Mutation: exbB gene with in-frame deletion of codons 235-244 in pKP660 (PMID: 19627500)
  Cloning method: Restriction Enzyme; 5′ cloning site Unknown (unknown if destroyed)
Terms and licenses: Academic/Nonprofit Terms; Industry Terms: Not Available to Industry
How to cite: pKP1912 was a gift from Kathleen Postle (Addgene plasmid # 167600 ; http://n2t.net/addgene:167600 ; RRID:Addgene_167600)
